>Addgene plasmid #125658 | pCMV-ABEmax(TadA E59A, TadA*R47F) | addgene full sequence | sequence record 244340 | Addgene NGS Result
AATTGCATGAAGAATCTGCTTAGGGTTAGGCGTTTTGCGCTGCTTCGCGATGTACGGGCCAGATATACGC
GTTGACATTGATTATTGACTAGTTATTAATAGTAATCAATTACGGGGTCATTAGTTCATAGCCCATATAT
GGAGTTCCGCGTTACATAACTTACGGTAAATGGCCCGCCTGGCTGACCGCCCAACGACCCCCGCCCATTG
ACGTCAATAATGACGTATGTTCCCATAGTAACGCCAATAGGGACTTTCCATTGACGTCAATGGGTGGAGT
ATTTACGGTAAACTGCCCACTTGGCAGTACATCAAGTGTATCATATGCCAAGTACGCCCCCTATTGACGT
CAATGACGGTAAATGGCCCGCCTGGCATTATGCCCAGTACATGACCTTATGGGACTTTCCTACTTGGCAG
TACATCTACGTATTAGTCATCGCTATTACCATGGTGATGCGGTTTTGGCAGTACATCAATGGGCGTGGAT
AGCGGTTTGACTCACGGGGATTTCCAAGTCTCCACCCCATTGACGTCAATGGGAGTTTGTTTTGGCACCA
AAATCAACGGGACTTTCCAAAATGTCGTAACAACTCCGCCCCATTGACGCAAATGGGCGGTAGGCGTGTA
CGGTGGGAGGTCTATATAAGCAGAGCTGGTTTAGTGAACCGTCAGATCCGCTAGAGATCCGCGGCCGCTA
ATACGACTCACTATAGGGAGAGCCGCCACCATGAAACGGACAGCCGACGGAAGCGAGTTCGAGTCACCAA
AGAAGAAGCGGAAAGTCTCTGAAGTCGAGTTTAGCCACGAGTATTGGATGAGGCACGCACTGACCCTGGC
AAAGCGAGCATGGGATGAAAGAGAAGTCCCCGTGGGCGCCGTGCTGGTGCACAACAATAGAGTGATCGGA
GAGGGATGGAACAGGCCAATCGGCCGCCACGACCCTACCGCACACGCAGCGATCATGGCACTGAGGCAGG
GAGGCCTGGTCATGCAGAATTACCGCCTGATCGATGCCACCCTGTATGTGACACTGGAGCCATGCGTGAT
GTGCGCAGGAGCAATGATCCACAGCAGGATCGGAAGAGTGGTGTTCGGAGCACGGGACGCCAAGACCGGC
GCAGCAGGCTCCCTGATGGATGTGCTGCACCACCCCGGCATGAACCACCGGGTGGAGATCACAGAGGGAA
TCCTGGCAGACGAGTGCGCCGCCCTGCTGAGCGATTTCTTTAGAATGCGGAGACAGGAGATCAAGGCCCA
GAAGAAGGCACAGAGCTCCACCGACTCTGGAGGATCTAGCGGAGGATCCTCTGGAAGCGAGACACCAGGC
ACAAGCGAGTCCGCCACACCAGAGAGCTCCGGCGGCTCCTCCGGAGGATCCTCTGAGGTGGAGTTTTCCC
ACGAGTACTGGATGAGACATGCCCTGACCCTGGCCAAGAGGGCACGCGATGAGAGGGAGGTGCCTGTGGG
AGCCGTGCTGGTGCTGAACAATAGAGTGATCGGCGAGGGCTGGAACTTCGCCATCGGCCTGCACGACCCA
ACAGCCCATGCCGAAATTATGGCCCTGAGACAGGGCGGCCTGGTCATGCAGAACTACAGACTGATTGACG
CCACCCTGTACGTGACATTCGAGCCTTGCGTGATGTGCGCCGGCGCCATGATCCACTCTAGGATCGGCCG
CGTGGTGTTTGGCGTGAGGAACGCAAAAACCGGCGCCGCAGGCTCCCTGATGGACGTGCTGCACTACCCC
GGCATGAATCACCGCGTCGAAATTACCGAGGGAATCCTGGCAGATGAATGTGCCGCCCTGCTGTGCTATT
TCTTTCGGATGCCTAGACAGGTGTTCAATGCTCAGAAGAAGGCCCAGAGCTCCACCGACTCCGGAGGATC
TAGCGGAGGCTCCTCTGGCTCTGAGACACCTGGCACAAGCGAGAGCGCAACACCTGAAAGCAGCGGGGGC
AGCAGCGGGGGGTCAGACAAGAAGTACAGCATCGGCCTGGCCATCGGCACCAACTCTGTGGGCTGGGCCG
TGATCACCGACGAGTACAAGGTGCCCAGCAAGAAATTCAAGGTGCTGGGCAACACCGACCGGCACAGCAT
CAAGAAGAACCTGATCGGAGCCCTGCTGTTCGACAGCGGCGAAACAGCCGAGGCCACCCGGCTGAAGAGA
ACCGCCAGAAGAAGATACACCAGACGGAAGAACCGGATCTGCTATCTGCAAGAGATCTTCAGCAACGAGA
TGGCCAAGGTGGACGACAGCTTCTTCCACAGACTGGAAGAGTCCTTCCTGGTGGAAGAGGATAAGAAGCA
CGAGCGGCACCCCATCTTCGGCAACATCGTGGACGAGGTGGCCTACCACGAGAAGTACCCCACCATCTAC
CACCTGAGAAAGAAACTGGTGGACAGCACCGACAAGGCCGACCTGCGGCTGATCTATCTGGCCCTGGCCC
ACATGATCAAGTTCCGGGGCCACTTCCTGATCGAGGGCGACCTGAACCCCGACAACAGCGACGTGGACAA
GCTGTTCATCCAGCTGGTGCAGACCTACAACCAGCTGTTCGAGGAAAACCCCATCAACGCCAGCGGCGTG
GACGCCAAGGCCATCCTGTCTGCCAGACTGAGCAAGAGCAGACGGCTGGAAAATCTGATCGCCCAGCTGC
CCGGCGAGAAGAAGAATGGCCTGTTCGGAAACCTGATTGCCCTGAGCCTGGGCCTGACCCCCAACTTCAA
GAGCAACTTCGACCTGGCCGAGGATGCCAAACTGCAGCTGAGCAAGGACACCTACGACGACGACCTGGAC
AACCTGCTGGCCCAGATCGGCGACCAGTACGCCGACCTGTTTCTGGCCGCCAAGAACCTGTCCGACGCCA
TCCTGCTGAGCGACATCCTGAGAGTGAACACCGAGATCACCAAGGCCCCCCTGAGCGCCTCTATGATCAA
GAGATACGACGAGCACCACCAGGACCTGACCCTGCTGAAAGCTCTCGTGCGGCAGCAGCTGCCTGAGAAG
TACAAAGAGATTTTCTTCGACCAGAGCAAGAACGGCTACGCCGGCTACATTGACGGCGGAGCCAGCCAGG
AAGAGTTCTACAAGTTCATCAAGCCCATCCTGGAAAAGATGGACGGCACCGAGGAACTGCTCGTGAAGCT
GAACAGAGAGGACCTGCTGCGGAAGCAGCGGACCTTCGACAACGGCAGCATCCCCCACCAGATCCACCTG
GGAGAGCTGCACGCCATTCTGCGGCGGCAGGAAGATTTTTACCCATTCCTGAAGGACAACCGGGAAAAGA
TCGAGAAGATCCTGACCTTCCGCATCCCCTACTACGTGGGCCCTCTGGCCAGGGGAAACAGCAGATTCGC
CTGGATGACCAGAAAGAGCGAGGAAACCATCACCCCCTGGAACTTCGAGGAAGTGGTGGACAAGGGCGCT
TCCGCCCAGAGCTTCATCGAGCGGATGACCAACTTCGATAAGAACCTGCCCAACGAGAAGGTGCTGCCCA
AGCACAGCCTGCTGTACGAGTACTTCACCGTGTATAACGAGCTGACCAAAGTGAAATACGTGACCGAGGG
AATGAGAAAGCCCGCCTTCCTGAGCGGCGAGCAGAAAAAGGCCATCGTGGACCTGCTGTTCAAGACCAAC
CGGAAAGTGACCGTGAAGCAGCTGAAAGAGGACTACTTCAAGAAAATCGAGTGCTTCGACTCCGTGGAAA
TCTCCGGCGTGGAAGATCGGTTCAACGCCTCCCTGGGCACATACCACGATCTGCTGAAAATTATCAAGGA
CAAGGACTTCCTGGACAATGAGGAAAACGAGGACATTCTGGAAGATATCGTGCTGACCCTGACACTGTTT
GAGGACAGAGAGATGATCGAGGAACGGCTGAAAACCTATGCCCACCTGTTCGACGACAAAGTGATGAAGC
AGCTGAAGCGGCGGAGATACACCGGCTGGGGCAGGCTGAGCCGGAAGCTGATCAACGGCATCCGGGACAA
GCAGTCCGGCAAGACAATCCTGGATTTCCTGAAGTCCGACGGCTTCGCCAACAGAAACTTCATGCAGCTG
ATCCACGACGACAGCCTGACCTTTAAAGAGGACATCCAGAAAGCCCAGGTGTCCGGCCAGGGCGATAGCC
TGCACGAGCACATTGCCAATCTGGCCGGCAGCCCCGCCATTAAGAAGGGCATCCTGCAGACAGTGAAGGT
GGTGGACGAGCTCGTGAAAGTGATGGGCCGGCACAAGCCCGAGAACATCGTGATCGAAATGGCCAGAGAG
AACCAGACCACCCAGAAGGGACAGAAGAACAGCCGCGAGAGAATGAAGCGGATCGAAGAGGGCATCAAAG
AGCTGGGCAGCCAGATCCTGAAAGAACACCCCGTGGAAAACACCCAGCTGCAGAACGAGAAGCTGTACCT
GTACTACCTGCAGAATGGGCGGGATATGTACGTGGACCAGGAACTGGACATCAACCGGCTGTCCGACTAC
GATGTGGACCATATCGTGCCTCAGAGCTTTCTGAAGGACGACTCCATCGACAACAAGGTGCTGACCAGAA
GCGACAAGAACCGGGGCAAGAGCGACAACGTGCCCTCCGAAGAGGTCGTGAAGAAGATGAAGAACTACTG
GCGGCAGCTGCTGAACGCCAAGCTGATTACCCAGAGAAAGTTCGACAATCTGACCAAGGCCGAGAGAGGC
GGCCTGAGCGAACTGGATAAGGCCGGCTTCATCAAGAGACAGCTGGTGGAAACCCGGCAGATCACAAAGC
ACGTGGCACAGATCCTGGACTCCCGGATGAACACTAAGTACGACGAGAATGACAAGCTGATCCGGGAAGT
GAAAGTGATCACCCTGAAGTCCAAGCTGGTGTCCGATTTCCGGAAGGATTTCCAGTTTTACAAAGTGCGC
GAGATCAACAACTACCACCACGCCCACGACGCCTACCTGAACGCCGTCGTGGGAACCGCCCTGATCAAAA
AGTACCCTAAGCTGGAAAGCGAGTTCGTGTACGGCGACTACAAGGTGTACGACGTGCGGAAGATGATCGC
CAAGAGCGAGCAGGAAATCGGCAAGGCTACCGCCAAGTACTTCTTCTACAGCAACATCATGAACTTTTTC
AAGACCGAGATTACCCTGGCCAACGGCGAGATCCGGAAGCGGCCTCTGATCGAGACAAACGGCGAAACCG
GGGAGATCGTGTGGGATAAGGGCCGGGATTTTGCCACCGTGCGGAAAGTGCTGAGCATGCCCCAAGTGAA
TATCGTGAAAAAGACCGAGGTGCAGACAGGCGGCTTCAGCAAAGAGTCTATCCTGCCCAAGAGGAACAGC
GATAAGCTGATCGCCAGAAAGAAGGACTGGGACCCTAAGAAGTACGGCGGCTTCGACAGCCCCACCGTGG
CCTATTCTGTGCTGGTGGTGGCCAAAGTGGAAAAGGGCAAGTCCAAGAAACTGAAGAGTGTGAAAGAGCT
GCTGGGGATCACCATCATGGAAAGAAGCAGCTTCGAGAAGAATCCCATCGACTTTCTGGAAGCCAAGGGC
TACAAAGAAGTGAAAAAGGACCTGATCATCAAGCTGCCTAAGTACTCCCTGTTCGAGCTGGAAAACGGCC
GGAAGAGAATGCTGGCCTCTGCCGGCGAACTGCAGAAGGGAAACGAACTGGCCCTGCCCTCCAAATATGT
GAACTTCCTGTACCTGGCCAGCCACTATGAGAAGCTGAAGGGCTCCCCCGAGGATAATGAGCAGAAACAG
CTGTTTGTGGAACAGCACAAGCACTACCTGGACGAGATCATCGAGCAGATCAGCGAGTTCTCCAAGAGAG
TGATCCTGGCCGACGCTAATCTGGACAAAGTGCTGTCCGCCTACAACAAGCACCGGGATAAGCCCATCAG
AGAGCAGGCCGAGAATATCATCCACCTGTTTACCCTGACCAATCTGGGAGCCCCTGCCGCCTTCAAGTAC
TTTGACACCACCATCGACCGGAAGAGGTACACCAGCACCAAAGAGGTGCTGGACGCCACCCTGATCCACC
AGAGCATCACCGGCCTGTACGAGACACGGATCGACCTGTCTCAGCTGGGAGGTGACTCTGGCGGCTCAAA
AAGAACCGCCGACGGCAGCGAATTCGAGCCCAAGAAGAAGAGGAAAGTCTAACCGGTCATCATCACCATC
ACCATTGAGTTTAAACCCGCTGATCAGCCTCGACTGTGCCTTCTAGTTGCCAGCCATCTGTTGTTTGCCC
CTCCCCCGTGCCTTCCTTGACCCTGGAAGGTGCCACTCCCACTGTCCTTTCCTAATAAAATGAGGAAATT
GCATCGCATTGTCTGAGTAGGTGTCATTCTATTCTGGGGGGTGGGGTGGGGCAGGACAGCAAGGGGGAGG
ATTGGGAAGACAATAGCAGGCATGCTGGGGATGCGGTGGGCTCTATGGCTTCTGAGGCGGAAAGAACCAG
CTGGGGCTCGATACCGTCGACCTCTAGCTAGAGCTTGGCGTAATCATGGTCATAGCTGTTTCCTGTGTGA
AATTGTTATCCGCTCACAATTCCACACAACATACGAGCCGGAAGCATAAAGTGTAAAGCCTAGGGTGCCT
AATGAGTGAGCTAACTCACATTAATTGCGTTGCGCTCACTGCCCGCTTTCCAGTCGGGAAACCTGTCGTG
CCAGCTGCATTAATGAATCGGCCAACGCGCGGGGAGAGGCGGTTTGCGTATTGGGCGCTCTTCCGCTTCC
TCGCTCACTGACTCGCTGCGCTCGGTCGTTCGGCTGCGGCGAGCGGTATCAGCTCACTCAAAGGCGGTAA
TACGGTTATCCACAGAATCAGGGGATAACGCAGGAAAGAACATGTGAGCAAAAGGCCAGCAAAAGGCCAG
GAACCGTAAAAAGGCCGCGTTGCTGGCGTTTTTCCATAGGCTCCGCCCCCCTGACGAGCATCACAAAAAT
CGACGCTCAAGTCAGAGGTGGCGAAACCCGACAGGACTATAAAGATACCAGGCGTTTCCCCCTGGAAGCT
CCCTCGTGCGCTCTCCTGTTCCGACCCTGCCGCTTACCGGATACCTGTCCGCCTTTCTCCCTTCGGGAAG
CGTGGCGCTTTCTCATAGCTCACGCTGTAGGTATCTCAGTTCGGTGTAGGTCGTTCGCTCCAAGCTGGGC
TGTGTGCACGAACCCCCCGTTCAGCCCGACCGCTGCGCCTTATCCGGTAACTATCGTCTTGAGTCCAACC
CGGTAAGACACGACTTATCGCCACTGGCAGCAGCCACTGGTAACAGGATTAGCAGAGCGAGGTATGTAGG
CGGTGCTACAGAGTTCTTGAAGTGGTGGCCTAACTACGGCTACACTAGAAGAACAGTATTTGGTATCTGC
GCTCTGCTGAAGCCAGTTACCTTCGGAAAAAGAGTTGGTAGCTCTTGATCCGGCAAACAAACCACCGCTG
GTAGCGGTGGTTTTTTTGTTTGCAAGCAGCAGATTACGCGCAGAAAAAAAGGATCTCAAGAAGATCCTTT
GATCTTTTCTACGGGGTCTGACACTCAGTGGAACGAAAACTCACGTTAAGGGATTTTGGTCATGAGATTA
TCAAAAAGGATCTTCACCTAGATCCTTTTAAATTAAAAATGAAGTTTTAAATCAATCTAAAGTATATATG
AGTAAACTTGGTCTGACAGTTACCAATGCTTAATCAGTGAGGCACCTATCTCAGCGATCTGTCTATTTCG
TTCATCCATAGTTGCCTGACTCCCCGTCGTGTAGATAACTACGATACGGGAGGGCTTACCATCTGGCCCC
AGTGCTGCAATGATACCGCGAGACCCACGCTCACCGGCTCCAGATTTATCAGCAATAAACCAGCCAGCCG
GAAGGGCCGAGCGCAGAAGTGGTCCTGCAACTTTATCCGCCTCCATCCAGTCTATTAATTGTTGCCGGGA
AGCTAGAGTAAGTAGTTCGCCAGTTAATAGTTTGCGCAACGTTGTTGCCATTGCTACAGGCATCGTGGTG
TCACGCTCGTCGTTTGGTATGGCTTCATTCAGCTCCGGTTCCCAACGATCAAGGCGAGTTACATGATCCC
CCATGTTGTGCAAAAAAGCGGTTAGCTCCTTCGGTCCTCCGATCGTTGTCAGAAGTAAGTTGGCCGCAGT
GTTATCACTCATGGTTATGGCAGCACTGCATAATTCTCTTACTGTCATGCCATCCGTAAGATGCTTTTCT
GTGACTGGTGAGTACTCAACCAAGTCATTCTGAGAATAGTGTATGCGGCGACCGAGTTGCTCTTGCCCGG
CGTCAATACGGGATAATACCGCGCCACATAGCAGAACTTTAAAAGTGCTCATCATTGGAAAACGTTCTTC
GGGGCGAAAACTCTCAAGGATCTTACCGCTGTTGAGATCCAGTTCGATGTAACCCACTCGTGCACCCAAC
TGATCTTCAGCATCTTTTACTTTCACCAGCGTTTCTGGGTGAGCAAAAACAGGAAGGCAAAATGCCGCAA
AAAAGGGAATAAGGGCGACACGGAAATGTTGAATACTCATACTCTTCCTTTTTCAATATTATTGAAGCAT
TTATCAGGGTTATTGTCTCATGAGCGGATACATATTTGAATGTATTTAGAAAAATAAACAAATAGGGGTT
CCGCGCACATTTCCCCGAAAAGTGCCACCTGACGTCGACGGATCGGGAGATCGATCTCCCGATCCCCTAG
GGTCGACTCTCAGTACAATCTGCTCTGATGCCGCATAGTTAAGCCAGTATCTGCTCCCTGCTTGTGTGTT
GGAGGTCGCTGAGTAGTGCGCGAGCAAAATTTAAGCTACAACAAGGCAAGGCTTGACCGAC
Features (pLannotate 1.2.2; 18 found; start..end, strand, type, name):
     74..453     +  enhancer       CMV enhancer: human cytomegalovirus immediate early enhancer
    454..657     +  promoter       CMV promoter: human cytomegalovirus (CMV) immediate early promoter
    699..717     +  promoter       T7 promoter: promoter for bacteriophage T7 RNA polymerase
    788..1264    +  CDS            tadA: TADA_ECOLI - Also known as yfhC. Experimental evidence at protein level: Swiss-Prot protein existence level 1. Catalyzes the deamination of adenosine to inosine at the wobble position 34 of tRNA(Arg2). Essential for cell viability. From Escherichia coli (strain K12).
   1385..1876    +  CDS            tadA: TADA_ECOLI - Also known as yfhC. Experimental evidence at protein level: Swiss-Prot protein existence level 1. Catalyzes the deamination of adenosine to inosine at the wobble position 34 of tRNA(Arg2). Essential for cell viability. From Escherichia coli (strain K12).
   1976..3577    +  CDS            dCas9(N): N-terminal portion of catalytically inactive Streptococcus pyogenes dCas9 carrying the D10A mutation (Zetsche et al., 2015)
   3578..6072    +  CDS            Cas9(C) (fragment): C-terminal portion of Streptococcus pyogenes Cas9 (Zetsche et al., 2015)
   6194..6418    +  polyA_signal   bGH poly(A) signal: bovine growth hormone polyadenylation signal
   6422..6443    +  promoter       SV40 promoter (fragment): SV40 enhancer and early promoter
   6448..6464    +  misc_feature   MCS (fragment): pBluescript multiple cloning site
   6513..6529    -  protein_bind   lac operator: The lac repressor binds to the lac operator to inhibit transcription in E. coli. This inhibition can be relieved by adding lactose or isopropyl-β-D-thiogalactopyranoside (IPTG). lac repressor encoded by lacI
   6537..6567    -  promoter       lac promoter: promoter for the E. coli lac operon
   6582..6603    -  protein_bind   CAP binding site: CAP binding activates transcription in the presence of cAMP. E. coli catabolite activator protein
   6616..6708    -  CDS            lacI (fragment): lac repressor; lacI; The lac repressor binds to the lac operator to inhibit transcription in E. coli. This inhibition can be relieved by adding lactose or isopropyl-β-D-thiogalactopyranoside (IPTG).
   6891..7479    -  rep_origin     ori: high-copy-number ColE1/pMB1/pBR322/pUC origin of replication
   7650..8510    -  CDS            AmpR: β-lactamase; bla; confers resistance to ampicillin, carbenicillin, and related antibiotics
   8511..8615    -  promoter       AmpR promoter: bla
   8686..8730    -  misc_feature   bom (fragment): basis of mobility region from pBR322
