[The description below was written by a language model from this plasmid's Addgene catalogue record and pLannotate feature annotations shown in this document.]
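Description:
pCMV-ABEmax(TadA E59A, TadA*R47F) is an 8.8 kb mammalian expression plasmid encoding a variant of the ABEmax adenine base editor, deposited with a study on analysing and minimising cellular RNA editing by DNA adenine base editors. It is propagated in E. coli through a high-copy ColE1/pUC-type origin and selected with ampicillin via the β-lactamase gene and its own promoter. The backbone also retains small remnants of lac regulatory elements, a multiple cloning site and a pBR322 bom fragment. No mammalian selection marker is annotated, which fits transient transfection.

The payload is a single open reading frame driven by the human CMV immediate-early enhancer and promoter and terminated by the bovine growth hormone polyadenylation signal. A T7 promoter lies just upstream of the coding region and could support in vitro transcription. The reading frame consists of two tandem copies of E. coli-derived TadA adenosine deaminase followed by Streptococcus pyogenes Cas9. The Cas9 is annotated as an N-terminal portion carrying the D10A mutation plus a C-terminal portion, consistent with the nickase used in base editors. With a separately supplied guide RNA, such a fusion deaminates adenines in the targeted DNA, producing A•T to G•C conversions without double-strand breaks.

By its name, the construct carries E59A in the first (wild-type) TadA unit, a change generally understood to inactivate that deaminase, and R47F in the evolved TadA* unit. However, the insert field instead lists the second mutation as D108F. The feature table does not resolve individual residues, so the discrepancy should be checked against the sequence. The insert's species is listed as human, although the annotated coding parts are bacterial in origin. Nuclear localisation signals are not annotated.
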