Addgene plasmid #125658: pCMV-ABEmax(TadA E59A, TadA*R47F)
Purpose: pCMV-ABEmax(TadA E59A, TadA*R47F) in mammalian cells
Depositing lab: David Liu. Depositing organization: Broad Institute. Publication: Analysis and minimization of cellular RNA editing by DNA adenine base editors. Rees HA, Wilson C, Doman JL, Liu DR. Sci Adv. 2019 May 8;5(5):eaax5717. doi: 10.1126/sciadv.aax5717. eCollection 2019 May. PubMed 31086823.
Backbone
  Vector backbone: CMV
  Vector type: Mammalian Expression
Growth in bacteria
  Bacterial resistance: Ampicillin, 100 μg/mL
  Growth temperature: 37°C
  Growth strain: DH5alpha
  Copy number: Unknown
Gene/Insert
  Gene/Insert name: ABEmax(TadA E59A TadA* D108F)
  Species: H. sapiens (human)
Terms and licenses: Academic/Nonprofit Terms; Industry Terms: Not Available to Industry
How to cite: pCMV-ABEmax(TadA E59A, TadA*R47F) was a gift from David Liu (Addgene plasmid # 125658 ; http://n2t.net/addgene:125658 ; RRID:Addgene_125658)
